>Addgene plasmid #13483 | mSin1 shRNA #1 | addgene partial sequence | sequence record 19899 | 13483 with LKO.1 5'
TGGCTTTTTATCTTGTGGAAAGGACGAAACACCGGGTTGGGACTTTGGTATTAGAACTCGAGTTCTAATA
CCAAAGTCCCAACTTTTTAATTCTCGACCTCGAGACAAATGGCAGTATTCATCCACAATTTTAAAAGAAA
AGGGGGGATTGGGGGGTACAGTGCAGGGGAAAGAATAGTAGACATAATAGCAACAGACATACAAACTAAA
GAATTACAAAAACAAATTACAAAAATTCAAAATTTTCGGGTTTATTACAGGGACAGCAGAGATCCACTTT
GGCCGCGGCTCGAGGGGGTTGGGGTTGCGCCTTTTCCAAGGCAGCCCTGGGTTTGCGCAGGGACGCGGCT
GCTCTGGGCGTGGTTCCGGGAAACGCAGCGGCGCCGACCCTGGGTCTCGCACATTCTTCACGTCCGTTCG
CAGCGTCACCCGGATCTTCGCCGCTACCCTTGTGGGCCCCCCGGCGACGCTTCCTGCTCCGCCCCTAAGT
CGGGAAGGTTCCTTGCGGTTCGCGGCGTGCCGGACGTGACAAACGGAAGCCGCACGTCTCACTAGTACCC
TCGCAGACGGACAGCGCCAGGGAGCAATGGCAGCGCGCCGACCGCGATGGGCTGTGGCCAATAGCGGCTG
CTCAGCAGGGCGCGCCGAGAGCAGCGGCCGGGAAGGGGCGGTGCGGGAGGCGGGGTGTGGGGCGGTAGTG
TGGGCCCTGTTCCTGCCCGCGCGGTGTTCCGCATTCTGCAAGCCTCCGGAGCGCACGTCGGCAGTCGGCT
CCCTCGTTGACCGAATCACCGACCTCTCTCCCCAGGGGGATCCACCGGAGCTTACCATGACCGAGTACAA
GCCC
