[The description below was written by a language model from this plasmid's Addgene catalogue record.]
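Description:
mSin1 shRNA #1 is a lentiviral RNAi plasmid built on the pLKO.1 backbone (about 7 kb without insert) and designed to knock down human mSin1, the product of the MAPKAP1 gene (also called SIN1 or MIP1). The insert is a roughly 60 bp short-hairpin oligonucleotide cassette from the RNAi Consortium collection, directed against a 21-nucleotide target in the human MAPKAP1 transcript. It was cloned between the AgeI and EcoRI sites of the vector, with the AgeI site destroyed and the EcoRI site retained. The plasmid is maintained in bacteria as a high-copy, ampicillin-resistant construct. It is grown in a recombination-deficient strain, as is usual for lentiviral vectors containing repeated LTR sequences.

No feature table accompanies the record, so the promoter and viral elements are not listed explicitly. In the standard pLKO.1 design, the hairpin is transcribed by a human U6 RNA polymerase III promoter. The cassette sits between lentiviral long terminal repeats alongside a packaging signal, so the transfer plasmid can be packaged into virus when co-transfected with helper plasmids. The record does list puromycin as the mammalian selectable marker, which allows enrichment of stably transduced cells. Once expressed, the hairpin is processed by the cellular RNAi machinery into an siRNA that depletes mSin1 mRNA. According to the associated publication, the construct was used to study mSin1 as a component of mTORC2, in particular its requirement for Akt/PKB phosphorylation. It suits loss-of-function experiments on this pathway in human cells.
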