Addgene plasmid #13483: mSin1 shRNA #1
Depositing lab: David Sabatini. Depositing organization: Whitehead Institute for Biomedical Research. Publication: mSin1 is necessary for Akt/PKB phosphorylation, and its isoforms define three distinct mTORC2s. Frias MA, Thoreen CC, Jaffe JD, Schroder W, Sculley T, Carr SA, Sabatini DM. Curr Biol. 2006 Sep 19;16(18):1865-70. doi: 10.1016/j.cub.2006.08.001. Epub 2006 Aug 17. PubMed 16919458.
Backbone
  Vector backbone: pLKO.1
  Backbone size w/o insert (bp): 7032
  Vector type: Mammalian Expression, Lentiviral, RNAi
  Selectable markers: Puromycin
Growth in bacteria
  Bacterial resistance: Ampicillin, 100 μg/mL
  Growth temperature: 37°C
  Growth strain: Stbl3
  Copy number: High Copy
Gene/Insert
  Gene/Insert name: mSin1 (alt names: shRNA mSin1; MAPKAP1)
  Species: H. sapiens (human)
  Insert size (bp): 60
  GenBank ID: NM_024117
  Entrez Gene: MAPKAP1 (a.k.a. JC310, MIP1, SIN1, SIN1b, SIN1g)
  Cloning method: Restriction Enzyme; 5′ cloning site AgeI (destroyed during cloning); 3′ cloning site EcoRI (not destroyed)
  Sequencing primers: 5′ LKO.1 5'
Terms and licenses: Academic/Nonprofit Terms; Industry Terms: Not Available to Industry
Depositor comments: Short hairpin construct specific for human mSin1 (mSin1.1#1, TRC shRNA NM_024117.x-526s1c1) from the RNAi Consortium. The target sequence is 5'-GTTGG GACTT TGGTA TTAGA A-3'.
How to cite: mSin1 shRNA #1 was a gift from David Sabatini (Addgene plasmid # 13483 ; http://n2t.net/addgene:13483 ; RRID:Addgene_13483)
